>Addgene plasmid #108694 | pGEX6P1‐Afu rnhB | addgene full sequence | sequence record 208996 | Addgene NGS Result
GTAAATCACTGCATAATTCGTGTCGCTCAAGGCGCACTCCCGTTCTGGATAATGTTTTTTGCGCCGACAT
CATAACGGTTCTGGCAAATATTCTGAAATGAGCTGTTGACAATTAATCATCGGCTCGTATAATGTGTGGA
ATTGTGAGCGGATAACAATTTCACACAGGAAACAGTATTCATGTCCCCTATACTAGGTTATTGGAAAATT
AAGGGCCTTGTGCAACCCACTCGACTTCTTTTGGAATATCTTGAAGAAAAATATGAAGAGCATTTGTATG
AGCGCGATGAAGGTGATAAATGGCGAAACAAAAAGTTTGAATTGGGTTTGGAGTTTCCCAATCTTCCTTA
TTATATTGATGGTGATGTTAAATTAACACAGTCTATGGCCATCATACGTTATATAGCTGACAAGCACAAC
ATGTTGGGTGGTTGTCCAAAAGAGCGTGCAGAGATTTCAATGCTTGAAGGAGCGGTTTTGGATATTAGAT
ACGGTGTTTCGAGAATTGCATATAGTAAAGACTTTGAAACTCTCAAAGTTGATTTTCTTAGCAAGCTACC
TGAAATGCTGAAAATGTTCGAAGATCGTTTATGTCATAAAACATATTTAAATGGTGATCATGTAACCCAT
CCTGACTTCATGTTGTATGACGCTCTTGATGTTGTTTTATACATGGACCCAATGTGCCTGGATGCGTTCC
CAAAATTAGTTTGTTTTAAAAAACGTATTGAAGCTATCCCACAAATTGATAAGTACTTGAAATCCAGCAA
GTATATAGCATGGCCTTTGCAGGGCTGGCAAGCCACGTTTGGTGGTGGCGACCATCCTCCAAAATCGGAT
CTGGAAGTTCTGTTCCAGGGGCCCCTGGGATCCCCGGAATTCCCGGGTCGACTCATGAAGGCAGGCATCG
ATGAGGCTGGAAAGGGCTGCGTCATCGGCCCACTGGTTGTTGCAGGAGTGGCTTGCAGCGATGAGGATAG
GCTGAGAAAGCTTGGTGTGAAAGACTCCAAAAAGCTAAGTCAGGGGAGGAGAGAGGAACTAGCCGAGGAA
ATAAGGAAAATCTGCAGAACGGAGGTTTTGAAAGTTTCTCCCGAAAATCTCGACGAAAGGATGGCTGCTA
AAACCATAAACGAGATTTTGAAGGAGTGCTACGCTGAAATAATTCTCAGGCTGAAGCCGGAAATTGCTTA
TGTTGACAGTCCTGATGTGATTCCCGAGAGACTTTCGAGGGAGCTTGAGGAGATTACGGGGTTGAGAGTT
GTGGCCGAGCACAAGGCGGACGAGAAGTATCCCCTGGTAGCTGCGGCTTCAATCATCGCAAAGGTGGAAA
GGGAGCGGGAGATTGAGAGGCTGAAAGAAAAATTCGGGGATTTCGGCAGCGGCTATGCGAGCGATCCGAG
GACAAGAGAAGTGCTGAAGGAGTGGATAGCTTCAGGCAGAATTCCGAGCTGCGTGAGAATGCGCTGGAAG
ACGGTGTCAAATCTGAGGCAGAAGACGCTTGACGATTTCTAAGAGCTCGCGGCCGCATCGTGACTGACTG
ACGATCTGCCTCGCGCGTTTCGGTGATGACGGTGAAAACCTCTGACACATGCAGCTCCCGGAGACGGTCA
CAGCTTGTCTGTAAGCGGATGCCGGGAGCAGACAAGCCCGTCAGGGCGCGTCAGCGGGTGTTGGCGGGTG
TCGGGGCGCAGCCATGACCCAGTCACGTAGCGATAGCGGAGTGTATAATTCTTGAAGACGAAAGGGCCTC
GTGATACGCCTATTTTTATAGGTTAATGTCATGATAATAATGGTTTCTTAGACGTCAGGTGGCACTTTTC
GGGGAAATGTGCGCGGAACCCCTATTTGTTTATTTTTCTAAATACATTCAAATATGTATCCGCTCATGAG
ACAATAACCCTGATAAATGCTTCAATAATATTGAAAAAGGAAGAGTATGAGTATTCAACATTTCCGTGTC
GCCCTTATTCCCTTTTTTGCGGCATTTTGCCTTCCTGTTTTTGCTCACCCAGAAACGCTGGTGAAAGTAA
AAGATGCTGAAGATCAGTTGGGTGCACGAGTGGGTTACATCGAACTGGATCTCAACAGCGGTAAGATCCT
TGAGAGTTTTCGCCCCGAAGAACGTTTTCCAATGATGAGCACTTTTAAAGTTCTGCTATGTGGCGCGGTA
TTATCCCGTGTTGACGCCGGGCAAGAGCAACTCGGTCGCCGCATACACTATTCTCAGAATGACTTGGTTG
AGTACTCACCAGTCACAGAAAAGCATCTTACGGATGGCATGACAGTAAGAGAATTATGCAGTGCTGCCAT
AACCATGAGTGATAACACTGCGGCCAACTTACTTCTGACAACGATCGGAGGACCGAAGGAGCTAACCGCT
TTTTTGCACAACATGGGGGATCATGTAACTCGCCTTGATCGTTGGGAACCGGAGCTGAATGAAGCCATAC
CAAACGACGAGCGTGACACCACGATGCCTGCAGCAATGGCAACAACGTTGCGCAAACTATTAACTGGCGA
ACTACTTACTCTAGCTTCCCGGCAACAATTAATAGACTGGATGGAGGCGGATAAAGTTGCAGGACCACTT
CTGCGCTCGGCCCTTCCGGCTGGCTGGTTTATTGCTGATAAATCTGGAGCCGGTGAGCGTGGGTCTCGCG
GTATCATTGCAGCACTGGGGCCAGATGGTAAGCCCTCCCGTATCGTAGTTATCTACACGACGGGGAGTCA
GGCAACTATGGATGAACGAAATAGACAGATCGCTGAGATAGGTGCCTCACTGATTAAGCATTGGTAACTG
TCAGACCAAGTTTACTCATATATACTTTAGATTGATTTAAAACTTCATTTTTAATTTAAAAGGATCTAGG
TGAAGATCCTTTTTGATAATCTCATGACCAAAATCCCTTAACGTGAGTTTTCGTTCCACTGAGCGTCAGA
CCCCGTAGAAAAGATCAAAGGATCTTCTTGAGATCCTTTTTTTCTGCGCGTAATCTGCTGCTTGCAAACA
AAAAAACCACCGCTACCAGCGGTGGTTTGTTTGCCGGATCAAGAGCTACCAACTCTTTTTCCGAAGGTAA
CTGGCTTCAGCAGAGCGCAGATACCAAATACTGTCCTTCTAGTGTAGCCGTAGTTAGGCCACCACTTCAA
GAACTCTGTAGCACCGCCTACATACCTCGCTCTGCTAATCCTGTTACCAGTGGCTGCTGCCAGTGGCGAT
AAGTCGTGTCTTACCGGGTTGGACTCAAGACGATAGTTACCGGATAAGGCGCAGCGGTCGGGCTGAACGG
GGGGTTCGTGCACACAGCCCAGCTTGGAGCGAACGACCTACACCGAACTGAGATACCTACAGCGTGAGCT
ATGAGAAAGCGCCACGCTTCCCGAAGGGAGAAAGGCGGACAGGTATCCGGTAAGCGGCAGGGTCGGAACA
GGAGAGCGCACGAGGGAGCTTCCAGGGGGAAACGCCTGGTATCTTTATAGTCCTGTCGGGTTTCGCCACC
TCTGACTTGAGCGTCGATTTTTGTGATGCTCGTCAGGGGGGCGGAGCCTATGGAAAAACGCCAGCAACGC
GGCCTTTTTACGGTTCCTGGCCTTTTGCTGGCCTTTTGCTCACATGTTCTTTCCTGCGTTATCCCCTGAT
TCTGTGGATAACCGTATTACCGCCTTTGAGTGAGCTGATACCGCTCGCCGCAGCCGAACGACCGAGCGCA
GCGAGTCAGTGAGCGAGGAAGCGGAAGAGCGCCTGATGCGGTATTTTCTCCTTACGCATCTGTGCGGTAT
TTCACACCGCATAAATTCCGACACCATCGAATGGCGCAAAACCTTTCGCGGTATGGCATGATAGCGCCCG
GAAGAGAGTCAATTCAGGGTGGTGAATGTGAAACCAGTAACGTTATACGATGTCGCAGAGTATGCCGGTG
TCTCTTATCAGACCGTTTCCCGCGTGGTGAACCAGGCCAGCCACGTTTCTGCGAAAACGCGGGAAAAAGT
GGAAGCGGCGATGGCGGAGCTGAATTACATTCCCAACCGCGTGGCACAACAACTGGCGGGCAAACAGTCG
TTGCTGATTGGCGTTGCCACCTCCAGTCTGGCCCTGCACGCGCCGTCGCAAATTGTCGCGGCGATTAAAT
CTCGCGCCGATCAACTGGGTGCCAGCGTGGTGGTGTCGATGGTAGAACGAAGCGGCGTCGAAGCCTGTAA
AGCGGCGGTGCACAATCTTCTCGCGCAACGCGTCAGTGGGCTGATCATTAACTATCCGCTGGATGACCAG
GATGCCATTGCTGTGGAAGCTGCCTGCACTAATGTTCCGGCGTTATTTCTTGATGTCTCTGACCAGACAC
CCATCAACAGTATTATTTTCTCCCATGAAGACGGTACGCGACTGGGCGTGGAGCATCTGGTCGCATTGGG
TCACCAGCAAATCGCGCTGTTAGCGGGCCCATTAAGTTCTGTCTCGGCGCGTCTGCGTCTGGCTGGCTGG
CATAAATATCTCACTCGCAATCAAATTCAGCCGATAGCGGAACGGGAAGGCGACTGGAGTGCCATGTCCG
GTTTTCAACAAACCATGCAAATGCTGAATGAGGGCATCGTTCCCACTGCGATGCTGGTTGCCAACGATCA
GATGGCGCTGGGCGCAATGCGCGCCATTACCGAGTCCGGGCTGCGCGTTGGTGCGGATATCTCGGTAGTG
GGATACGACGATACCGAAGACAGCTCATGTTATATCCCGCCGTTAACCACCATCAAACAGGATTTTCGCC
TGCTGGGGCAAACCAGCGTGGACCGCTTGCTGCAACTCTCTCAGGGCCAGGCGGTGAAGGGCAATCAGCT
GTTGCCCGTCTCACTGGTGAAAAGAAAAACCACGCTAGCGCCCAATACGCAAACCGCCTCTCCCCGCGCG
TTGGCCGATTCATTAATGCAGCTGGCACGACAGGTTTCCCGACTGGAAAGCGGGCAGTGAGCGCAACGCA
ATTAATGTAAGTTAGCTCACTCATTAGGCACCCCAGGCTTTACACTTTATGCTTCCGGCTCGTATGTTGT
GTGGAATTGTGAGCGGATAACAATTTCACACAGGAAACAGCTATGACCATGATTACGGATTCACTGGCCG
TCGTTTTACAACGTCGTGACTGGGAAAACCCTGGCGTTACCCAACTTAATCGCCTTGCAGCACATCCCCC
TTTCGCCAGCTGGCGTAATAGCGAAGAGGCCCGCACCGATCGCCCTTCCCAACAGTTGCGCAGCCTGAAT
GGCGAATGGCGCTTTGCCTGGTTTCCGGCACCAGAAGCGGTGCCGGAAAGCTGGCTGGAGTGCGATCTTC
CTGAGGCCGATACTGTCGTCGTCCCCTCAAACTGGCAGATGCACGGTTACGATGCGCCCATCTACACCAA
CGTGACCTATCCCATTACGGTCAATCCGCCGTTTGTTCCCACGGAGAATCCGACGGGTTGTTACTCGCTC
ACATTTAATGTTGATGAAAGCTGGCTACAGGAAGGCCAGACGCGAATTATTTTTGATGGCGTTGGAATTA
GCTTATCGACTGCACGGTGCACCAATGCTTCTGGCGTCAGGCAGCCATCGGAAGCTGTGGTATGGCTGTG
CAGGTC
Features (pLannotate 1.2.2; 17 found; start..end, strand, type, name):
    106..134     +  promoter       tac promoter: strong E. coli promoter; hybrid between the trp and lac UV5 promoters
    142..158     +  protein_bind   lac operator: The lac repressor binds to the lac operator to inhibit transcription in E. coli. This inhibition can be relieved by adding lactose or isopropyl-β-D-thiogalactopyranoside (IPTG). lac repressor encoded by lacI
    181..834     +  CDS            GST26_SCHJA: Experimental evidence at protein level: Swiss-Prot protein existence level 1. GST isoenzymes appear to play a central role in the parasite detoxification system. Other functions are also suspected including a role in increasing the solubility of haematin in the parasite gut. From Schistosoma japonicum (Blood fluke).
    895..1509    +  CDS            rnhB: RNH2_ARCFU - Experimental evidence at protein level: Swiss-Prot protein existence level 1. Endonuclease that specifically degrades the RNA of RNA-DNA hybrids. From Archaeoglobus fulgidus (strain ATCC 49558 / VC-16 / DSM 4304 / JCM 9628 / NBRC 100126).
   1546..1585    +  CDS            rop (fragment): Rop protein, which maintains plasmids at low copy number; rop
   1687..1727    +  misc_feature   bom (fragment): basis of mobility region from pBR322
   1832..1936    +  promoter       AmpR promoter: bla
   1937..2797    +  CDS            AmpR: β-lactamase; bla; confers resistance to ampicillin, carbenicillin, and related antibiotics
   2968..3556    +  rep_origin     ori: high-copy-number ColE1/pMB1/pBR322/pUC origin of replication
   3742..3793    -  misc_feature   bom (fragment): basis of mobility region from pBR322
   3800..3877    +  promoter       lacI promoter: lacI
   3878..4960    +  CDS            lacI: lac repressor; lacI; The lac repressor binds to the lac operator to inhibit transcription in E. coli. This inhibition can be relieved by adding lactose or isopropyl-β-D-thiogalactopyranoside (IPTG).
   4973..4994    +  protein_bind   CAP binding site: CAP binding activates transcription in the presence of cAMP. E. coli catabolite activator protein
   5009..5039    +  promoter       lac promoter: promoter for the E. coli lac operon
   5047..5063    +  protein_bind   lac operator: The lac repressor binds to the lac operator to inhibit transcription in E. coli. This inhibition can be relieved by adding lactose or isopropyl-β-D-thiogalactopyranoside (IPTG). lac repressor encoded by lacI
   5083..5256    +  CDS            lacZα: LacZα fragment of β-galactosidase; lacZ fragment
   5520..30      -  CDS            yciV (fragment) (across the origin): RNAAM_ECOLI - Also known as trpH From Escherichia coli (strain K12).
