[The description below was written by a language model from this plasmid's Addgene catalogue record and pLannotate feature annotations shown in this document.]
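Description:
pGEX6P1‐Afu rnhB is a bacterial expression plasmid built on the pGEX6P1 backbone for producing Archaeoglobus fulgidus RNase HII (rnhB) in E. coli as an N-terminal glutathione S-transferase fusion. The 5.6 kb plasmid replicates from a high-copy ColE1/pMB1-type origin and is selected with ampicillin through the β-lactamase (AmpR) gene and its own promoter. Short fragments annotated as rop, bom, lacZα and an E. coli yciV/trpH remnant, along with a second lac promoter/operator and CAP site, are backbone carry-over rather than functional parts of the expression unit.

Expression is driven by the tac promoter, a strong trp/lac hybrid, followed by a lac operator. The plasmid also carries lacI under its own promoter, so the lac repressor keeps transcription off until it is relieved with IPTG, independently of the host's repressor level. Downstream lies the Schistosoma japonicum GST coding sequence, then a short linker region, then the rnhB open reading frame, which was inserted between the SalI and NotI sites, both retained. pGEX-6P vectors normally carry a protease cleavage site in this linker for tag removal, but the feature table does not annotate one. The depositors added a SacI site between the rnhB stop codon and the NotI site.

RNase HII is an endonuclease that degrades the RNA strand of RNA–DNA hybrids. The stated purpose of the construct is expression in E. coli and affinity purification of the GST-tagged archaeal enzyme, which would be captured on glutathione resin. It was deposited alongside structural and functional work on the human RNase H2 complex.
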