Addgene plasmid #108694: pGEX6P1‐Afu rnhB
Purpose: For expression in E coli, and affinity purification of N-terminally GST-tagged Archaeoglobus fulgidus RNase HII
Depositing lab: Andrew Jackson & Martin Reijns. Depositing organization: University of Edinburgh. Publication: The structure of the human RNase H2 complex defines key interaction interfaces relevant to enzyme function and human disease. Reijns MA, Bubeck D, Gibson LC, Graham SC, Baillie GS, Jones EY, Jackson AP. J Biol Chem. 2011 Mar 25;286(12):10530-9. doi: 10.1074/jbc.M110.177394. Epub 2010 Dec 22. PubMed 21177854.
Backbone
  Vector backbone: pGEX6P1
  Backbone manufacturer: Amersham
  Backbone size w/o insert (bp): 4984
  Total vector size (bp): 5606
  Modifications to backbone: SacI site added between between rnhB stop codon and NotI site
  Vector type: Bacterial Expression
Growth in bacteria
  Bacterial resistance: Ampicillin, 100 μg/mL
  Growth temperature: 37°C
  Growth strain: DH5alpha
  Copy number: High Copy
Gene/Insert
  Gene/Insert name: rnhB (alt name: RNase HII)
  Species: Archaeoglobus fulgidus
  Entrez Gene: AF_RS03165 (a.k.a. AF_RS03165, AF0621)
  Promoter: tac
  Tag / fusion protein: GST (N terminal on insert)
  Cloning method: Restriction Enzyme; 5′ cloning site SalI (not destroyed); 3′ cloning site NotI (not destroyed)
  Sequencing primers: 5′ GGGCTGGCAAGCCACGTTTGGTG; 3′ CCGGGAGCTGCATGTGTCAGAGG
Terms and licenses: Academic/Nonprofit Terms; Industry Terms: Not Available to Industry
How to cite: pGEX6P1‐Afu rnhB was a gift from Andrew Jackson & Martin Reijns (Addgene plasmid # 108694 ; http://n2t.net/addgene:108694 ; RRID:Addgene_108694)
